>Addgene plasmid | BCR/ABL P190 transgenic construct Sequencing Result | analyzer sequence | sequence record 353947
GAAGATCCTTTGATCTTTTCTACGGGGTCTGACGCTCAGTGGAACGAAAACTCACGTTAAGGGATTTTGG
TCATGAGATTATCAAAAAGGATCTTCACCTAGATCCTTTTAAATTAAAAATGAAGTTTTAAATCAATCTA
AAGTATATATGAGTAAACTTGGTCTGACAGTTACCAATGCTTAATCAGTGAGGCACCTATCTCAGCGATC
TGTCTATTTCGTTCATCCATAGTTGCCTGACTCCCCGTCGTGTAGATAACTACGATACGGGAGGGCTTAC
CATCTGGCCCCAGTGCTGCAATGATACCGCGAGACCCACGCTCACCGGCTCCAGATTTATCAGCAATAAA
CCAGCCAGCCGGAAGGGCCGAGCGCAGAAGTGGTCCTGCAACTTTATCCGCCTCCATCCAGTCTATTAAT
TGTTGCCGGGAAGCTAGAGTAAGTAGTTCGCCAGTTAATAGTTTGCGCAACGTTGTTGCCATTGCTACAG
GCATCGTGGTGTCACGCTCGTCGTTTGGTATGGCTTCATTCAGCTCCGGTTCCCAACGATCAAGGCGAGT
TACATGATCCCCCATGTTGTGCAAAAAAGCGGTTAGCTCCTTCGGTCCTCCGATCGTTGTCAGAAGTAAG
TTGGCCGCAGTGTTATCACTCATGGTTATGGCAGCACTGCATAATTCTCTTACTGTCATGCCATCCGTAA
GATGCTTTTCTGTGACTGGTGAGTACTCAACCAAGTCATTCTGAGAATAGTGTATGCGGCGACCGAGTTG
CTCTTGCCCGGCGTCAATACGGGATAATACCGCGCCACATAGCAGAACTTTAAAAGTGCTCATCATTGGA
AAACGTTCTTCGGGGCGAAAACTCTCAAGGATCTTACCGCTGTTGAGATCCAGTTCGATGTAACCCACTC
GTGCACCCAACTGATCTTCAGCATCTTTTACTTTCACCAGCGTTTCTGGGTGAGCAAAAACAGGAAGGCA
AAATGCCGCAAAAAAGGGAATAAGGGCGACACGGAAATGTTGAATACTCATACTCTTCCTTTTTCAATAT
TATTGAAGCATTTATCAGGGTTATTGTCTCATGAGCGGATACATATTTGAATGTATTTAGAAAAATAAAC
AAATAGGGGTTCCGCGCACATTTCCCCGAAAAGTGCCACCTAAATTGTAAGCGTTAATATTTTGTTAAAA
TTCGCGTTAAATTTTTGTTAAATCAGCTCATTTTTTAACCAATAGGCCGAAATCGGCAAAATCCCTTATA
AATCAAAAGAATAGACCGAGATAGGGT
[37 nt withheld, positions 1288-1324]
AAAGAACGTGGACTCCAACGTCAAAGG
[49 nt withheld, positions 1352-1400]
T
[91 nt withheld, positions 1402-1492]
G
[124 nt withheld, positions 1494-1617]
CCCATTCGCCATTCAGGCTGCGCAACTGTTGGGAAGGGCGATCGGTGCGGGCCTCTTCGCTATTACGCCA
GCTGGCGAAAGGGGGATGTGCTGCAAGGCGATTAAGTTGGGTAACGCCAGGGTTTTCCCAGTCACGACGT
TGTAAAACGACGGCCAGTGAATTGTAATACGACTCACTATAGGGCGAATTGGGTACCGGGCCCCCCCTCG
AGGTCGACGGTATCGATAAGCTTGATATCGAATTCCTGCAGCCCGGGGGATCCACTAGTTCTAGAGCGGC
CGCCACCGCGGTGGAGCTCTGCACTCCGCCCGAAAAGTGCGCTCGGCTCTGCCAAGGACGCGGGGCGCGT
GACTATGCGTGGGCTGGAGCAACCGCCTGCTGGGTGCAAACCCTTTGCGCCCGGACTCGTCCAACGACTA
TAAAGAGGGCAGGCTGTCCTCTAAGCGTCACCACGACTTCAACGTCCTGAGTACCTTCTCCTCACTTACT
CCGTAGCTCCAGCTTCACCAGATCCCCCGGCCGCGCCATGGTGGACCCGGTGGGCTTCGCGGAGGCGTGG
AAGGCGCAGTTCCCGGACTCAGAGCCCCCGCGCATGGAGCTGCGCTCAGTGGGCGACATCGAGCAGGAGC
TGGAGCGCTGCAAGGCCTCCATTCGGCGCCTGGAGCAGGAGGTGAACCAGGAGCGCTTCCGCATGATCTA
CCTGCAGACGTTGCTGGCCAAGGAAAAGAAGAGCTATGACCGGCAGCGATGGGGCTTCCGGCGCGCGGCG
CAGGCCCCCGACGGCGCCTCCGAGCCCCGAGCGTCCGCGTCGCGCCCGCAGCCAGCGCCCGCCGACGGAG
CCGACCCGCCGCCCGCCGAGGAGCCCGAGGCCCGGCCCGACGGCGAGGGTTCTCCGGGTAAGGCCAGGCC
CGGGACCGCCCGCAGGCCCGGGGCAGCCGCGTCGGGGGAACGGGACGACCGGGGACCCCCCGCCAGCGTG
GCGGCGCTCAGGTCCAACTTCGAGCGGATACGCAAGGGCCATGGCCAGCCCGGGGCGGACGCCGAGAAGC
CCTTCTACGTGAACGTCGAGTTTCACCACGAGCGCGGCCTGGTGAAGGTCAACGACAAAGAGGTGTCGGA
CCGCATCAGCTCCCTGGGCAGCCAGGCCATGCAGATGGAGCGCAAAAAGTCCCAGCACGGCGCGGGCTCG
AGCGTGGGGGATGCATCCAGGCCCCCTTACCGGGGACGCTCCTCGGAGAGCAGCTGCGGCGTCGACGGCG
ACTACGAGGACGCCGAGTTGAACCCCCGCTTCCTGAAGGACAACCTGATCGACGCCAATGGCGGTAGCAG
GCCCCCTTGGCCGCCCCTGGAGTACCAGCCCTACCAGAGCATCTACGTCGGGGGCATGATGGAAGGGGAG
GGCAAGGGCCCGCTCCTGCGCAGCCAGAGCACCTCTGAGCAGGAGAAGCGCCTTACCTGGCCCCGCAGGT
CCTACTCCCCCCGGAGTTTTGAGGATTGCGGAGGCGGCTATACCCCGGACTGCAGCTCCAATGAGAACCT
CACCTCCAGCGAGGAGGACTTCTCCTCTGGCCAGTCCAGCCGCGTGTCCCCAAGCCCCACCACCTACCGC
ATGTTCCGGGACAAAAGCCGCTCTCCCTCGCAGAACTCGCAACAGTCCTTCGACAGCAGCAGTCCCCCCA
CGCCGCAGTGCCATAAGCGGCACCGGCACTGCCCGGTTGTCGTGTCCGAGGCCACCATCGTGGGCGTCCG
CAAGACCGGGCAGATCTGGCCCAACGATGGCGAGGGCGCCTTCCATGGAGACGCAGGTGAGTTCCTCACG
CCACGTGCGTGGGCACACCTGCACGGGGGAGGAAAACCATAGACGAGTAGGGGATACAAAACAGAAGTTG
GGAGGGAGGAGTGGATAGTTTTGAGTGTATCAGGTGCACTTGTGGTTCACGCGGATCCTGCACCCGAACA
AACTCCATCCCCTCCTCCTTCCTGAATGCATACTGTTAGTGTTTGGAATGGAATTGGGTTGAGGATGGTC
TTGTGAGGGATGGGAGGTGGTTTGTTCCTTTGGTTCTAGAGCAATGTGTTTGTGAAGTACAGCTTGTGAG
TTGAAGGAAGATGCTTCAGGCAGTAACCTCCTTGCTATGTGCTCTCTCCATGCCGGGCAGTGAGGATGGC
ATAAAAGCCGGAGTCATCTCTAGCGCCCACATCGGATGCTGTTAGCAGGGACTGATTTATGTCTTGGGCA
TTCCCCGCCACCCCACTGATCCTGTTCTGGAGGGGTTATATGACACGTTTGTGAAACCTGAGATATGCTA
GCTGCTCCTAGGCCATAGAAGTGTCAGGTTTGCTTGCTAACCAGCAGTCCTGAACACAAGTCACAGCAGG
TGAGAATAGGAATTAGAAGGAAGTGAGGCGACAGGCAGTTGTGACTCAGTGGGCCACCGAAAATCAACTG
CATGGAGATTTTATCTGGGGGTGAAGCAGAGCCACACCCGTTCTGATCTGCCTGGCTTTGATGGGAGGCT
TCACCCATGATTATTCACCACCAGGCTCCTCCATGGTGGTAACCCAGCCCCATTTGCTGACCCTCCAGTG
TGCTCCTGCTGCCTCATCTTGCCAAGGATAAGCACCCACAGGTGCTTATTTGGGGCTCCCAATCTGTGGT
CAGATTCTAGCACTAAGATTAAAACTATGGGATTGTACGCCTAACTTCTGTGCTAGATGCAAATACCATC
AGGCATTTTGGGTCATGGGACTATGTTTTGAGATCCAGACACAGTTTGCCATTGGGGTAAGGAAAGGGTG
GGCTGGGGTGTGTGTGTGAGGCTGTCGGGAATCTTTTGGAGTCCTGGTCCCTGTTAAGCTCATCTGGTTT
TCTGCTTCATTGATTTTTCTTTTTCTGCTGATGGAGGAGTTGAATGTGCTTGGTTTGTCAAAATCCTCTT
CAAACGAGTGAGGCTATTTTTGGCTCTTAGAGCTGCTGCCTTTTTGTGGTGGGCACTCTGTCCTGTTTGT
GTTAGGTACTTCCAGTTACTGATCTTCCATTTGCAGCTGGGGTTTCCTGTGGTGCACGGCTCCGACCTGC
CGTCTGGCCGGGCTGCATTCCCTAAGTCCCTATGTGGGGGCGGGGTGGAAGGCTGTACTATTCAGAAGCC
TGCTTTGCAGGCACATCAGCTCGTTCGGGGTCTGGAGGATTGCCTTGTGGTTACTGGGCACCAGCCTTGT
CTGGCCAGCTGTTGGTCAGGCGAGCCAGCTTGAACTGGCCCTCAGTGCCATGGTGCAGGAGAGTTATTAA
TAAAGAAGAAAATGAGAGGTTTTTAGGGAGATGTGCAAATTGAAATTGATAGTCTTTGCTGGTGGAGAAT
TCCTGCAGCCCGGGGGATCTACTTGAGGTTATTTGATTTGCTGGTTTGCAAGAACTCGTCTACACGTTGT
CTTTATCACAAAGAAATTCTGGAGCATTTGAGCCCTGTTCAAAAAAAAAAGGCAAGAAGAAACTTCAGGA
ACAAATAACCTATTTGACCCTGTAATGAATAATATTCACACATTTTCTAATTTAAGAGCTGTTGATTGAT
TTCCAACTTTTAGAATCTGTTTCAGACAAAACATGGAAGTTTAGTAACAGTTTTTTCTATTCTGTAATAA
TAATTGCCACAAGGTTAAAAAAAAAAATTTACAGAAGAACATATTTGAGGGTGGTCGTGGGGGCAAGAAA
GCTGGAAGGACGGGTGGGGTGTGTTAATAGCCTTGTCTTGTGAAGTAAGTCCTCAGAGACGCTGTCCTAG
TTGGAAGAACAGGCAGTGAAGGTGTGCGTCTGTTACGGAGAATAGGACTCCAGTGATCTAGCTGGTACTT
AGAGAGGTGGGGGTGATCACCAAAAAAACAGCTCTGCCTCTGGGAGCGGAGAGGACTGGGATAGAAAGTA
TTTGTCTTTCATTTTAAGCCCTTCTGTACGATTTGACTTTTCTTTTCTACAGGCACCTGCCACCATGCCC
GGCTGATTTTTGTATTTGTAGTAAAGACAGGATTTCACTGTGTTGGTCAGGTTGGTCTTGAACTCCTGAC
CTCATGATCCACCCCCGGCTTTTTTTTTTGACACGGAGTTTCTCGTTACCCAGGCTGGAGTGCAGTGGCG
CAATCTCTGCTCACTGAGACCTCCACCTCCTGGGTTCAAGCGATTCTCCTGCCTCAGCCTCCTGAGTAGC
TGGGACTACAGGTGTGCGTCACCATGCCCGGCTAATTTTTGTATGTCTAATGGAGACAGGGTTTCACCAT
GTTGGTCAAGTTGGTCTCAAACTCCTGAACTCAGGTGATCCACCACCTTGGCCTCCCAAAGTGCTGGGAT
TACGGGCGTGAGCCACCATGCCCGGCTAAAGCAAGAAATTTTCATTGCATATTTTAAGCAAAGGCAAATG
CATATGTGGATAGACTGTTTTAATTTGACTAAAGTCATATTGAATCCATGAATTTTAGAAGCTCAAACTA
TTGGGGAACAATAATTACCACCTTGGAGTGAAAATACTTAATTTCCACAAGATTTAGTAAAGGAAGAGTT
TTTTAAAAACCACCTTAATGATAATAGTATGTACAGATGTTAAGAAATGAAATAGGAATGTGTAATGTTG
GAAACACAAATATTTTTGCTTCTGAGAATAAAACTAATTTTTTCTCCCAATTTTCTCTTCCTTTTTCTTT
TTTCTGTTCCCCCCTTTCTCTTCCAGAAGCCCTTCAGCGGCCAGTAGCATCTGACTTTGAGCCTCAGGGT
CTGAGTGAAGCCGCTCGTTGGAACTCCAAGGAAAACCTTCTCGCTGGACCCAGTGAAAATGACCCCAACC
TTTTCGTTGCACTGTATGATTTTGTGGCCAGTGGAGATAACACTCTAAGCATAACTAAAGGTAAAAGGGT
TGTGGGCAGCTAGTGGTGGTTGCAGGAGATAGAAATCTGGGAATTGCGGTTTGACCTACCACCCTTTGCT
CGTTAAAGGAGCAGCTTTGAAATCTGGACTGCAGGGATATCCAAAACAACAACTGCATGTTTCTAAGGGA
GTCGACTCTCCTTAGAGGAGTTCTTGTACAATAGCCCTGGGCAAAAACAGAACTTGCCCTATTTTTTATA
CTGAAAAGGACAGCTGGACAAAATACTGAACGCAATTTTTCCCCTAAGAAAAAGCATTATTTCCCTAAAA
TGTCTTATATTAGGAACAGAGCACTTGAATAAACATAATTGATTTATAAAAACTGAGGCTATACACTTAC
CTATCTGTTCAGTACAAACAGGAAGCTTCAAATGTAAACGTGAATTCTCATACACTTATAAATGCATATC
TTTATGTGGACTTGTTAAAATGAAATTGGTATTTAGGAATTTGGAGATTTTTAGTAGTTACACAAGAATC
AATGAAAAAGAACGAAGCTGGTTTCCAAAGCTGATATGTCTGATTTGGTTCCTTTCTTCTCAGGTGAAAA
GCTCCGGGTCTTAGGCTATAATCACAATGGGGAATGGTGTGAAGCCCAAACCAAAAATGGCCAAGGCTGG
GTCCCAAGCAACTACATCACGCCAGTCAACAGTCTGGAGAAACACTCCTGGTACCATGGGCCTGTGTCCC
GCAATGCCGCTGAGTATCTGCTGAGCAGCGGGATCAATGGCAGCTTCTTGGTGCGTGAGAGTGAGAGCAG
TCCTGGCCAGAGGTCCATCTCGCTGAGATACGAAGGGAGGGTGTACCATTACAGGATCAACACTGCTTCT
GATGGCAAGCTCTACGTCTCCTCCGAGAGCCGCTTCAACACCCTGGCCGAGTTGGTTCATCATCATTCAA
CGGTGGCCGACGGGCTCATCACCACGCTCCATTATCCAGCCCCAAAGCGCAACAAGCCCACTGTCTATGG
TGTGTCCCCCAACTACGACAAGTGGGAGATGGAACGCACGGACATCACCATGAAGCACAAGCTGGGCGGG
GGCCAGTACGGGGAGGTGTACGAGGGCGTGTGGAAGAAATACAGCCTGACGGTGGCCGTGAAGACCTTGA
AGGAGGACACCATGGAGGTGGAAGAGTTCTTGAAAGAAGCTGCAGTCATGAAAGAGATCAAACACCCTAA
CCTGGTGCAGCTCCTTGGGGTCTGCACCCGGGAGCCCCCGTTCTATATCATCACTGAGTTCATGACCTAC
GGGAACCTCCTGGACTACCTGAGGGAGTGCAACCGGCAGGAGGTGAACGCCGTGGTGCTGCTGTACATGG
CCACTCAGATCTCGTCAGCCATGGAGTACCTGGAGAAGAAAAACTTCATCCACAGAGATCTTGCTGCCCG
AAACTGCCTGGTAGGGGAGAACCACTTGGTGAAGGTAGCTGATTTTGGCCTGAGCAGGTTGATGACAGGG
GACACCTACACAGCCCATGCTGGAGCCAAGTTCCCCATCAAATGGACTGCACCCGAGAGCCTGGCCTACA
ACAAGTTCTCCATCAAGTCCGACGTCTGGGCATTTGGAGTATTGCTTTGGGAAATTGCTACCTATGGCAT
GTCCCCTTACCCGGGAATTGACCTGTCCCAGGTGTATGAGCTGCTAGAGAAGGACTACCGCATGGAGCGC
CCAGAAGGCTGCCCAGAGAAGGTCTATGAACTCATGCGAGCATGTTGGCAGTGGAATCCCTCTGACCGGC
CCTCCTTTGCTGAAATCCACCAAGCCTTTGAAACAATGTTCCAGGAATCCAGTATCTCAGACGAAGTGGA
AAAGGAGCTGGGGAAACAAGGCGTCCGTGGGGCTGTGAGTACCTTGCTGCAGGCCCCAGAGCTGCCCACC
AAGACGAGGACCTCCAGGAGAGCTGCAGAGCACAGAGACACCACTGACGTGCCTGAGATGCCTCACTCCA
AGGGCCAGGGAGAGAGCGATCCTCTGGACCATGAGCCTGCCGTGTCTCCATTGCTCCCTCGAAAAGAGCG
AGGTCCCCCGGAGGGCGGCCTGAATGAAGATGAGCGCCTTCTCCCCAAAGACAAAAAGACCAACTTGTTC
AGCGCCTTGATCAAGAAGAAGAAGAAGACAGCCCCAACCCCTCCCAAACGCAGCAGCTCCTTCCGGGAGA
TGGACGGCCAGCCGGAGCGCAGAGGGGCCGGCGAGGAAGAGGGCCGAGACATCAGCAACGGGGCACTGGC
TTTCACCCCCTTGGACACAGCTGACCCAGCCAAGTCCCCAAAGCCCAGCAATGGGGCTGGGGTCCCCAAT
GGAGCCCTCCGGGAGTCCGGGGGCTCAGGCTTCCGGTCTCCCCACCTGTGGAAGAAGTCCAGCACGCTGA
CCAGCAGCCGCCTAGCCACCGGCGAGGAGGAGGGCGGTGGCAGCTCCAGCAAGCGCTTCCTGCGCTCTTG
CTCCGCCTCCTGCGTTCCCCATGGGGCCAAGGACACGGAGTGGAGGTCAGTCACGCTGCCTCGGGACTTG
CAGTCCACGGGAAGACAGTTTGACTCGTCCACATTTGGAGGGCACAAAAGTGAGAAGCCGGCTCTGCCTC
GGAAGAGGGCAGGGGAGAACAGGTCTGACCAGGTGACCCGAGGCACAGTAACGCCTCCCCCCAGGCTGGT
GAAAAAGAATGAGGAAGCTGCTGATGAGGTCTTCAAAGACATCATGGAGTCCAGCCCGGGCTCCAGCCTG
CCCAACCTGACTCCAAAACCCCTCCGGCGGCAGGTCACCGTGGCCCCTGCCTCGGGCCTCCCCCACAAGG
AAGAAGCTGGAAAGGGCAGTGCCTTAGGGACCCCTGCTGCAGCTGAGCCAGTGACCCCCACCAGCAAAGC
AGGCTCAGGTGCACCAGGGGGCACCAGCAAGGGCCCCGCCGAGGAGTCCAGAGTGAGGAGGCACAAGCAC
TCCTCTGAGTCGCCAGGGAGGGACAAGGGGAAATTGTCCAGGCTCAAACCTGCCCCGCCGCCCCCACCAG
CAGCCTCTGCAGGGAAGGCTGGAGGAAAGCCCTCGCAGAGCCCGAGCCAGGAGGCGGCCGGGGAGGCAGT
CCTGGGCGCAAAGACAAAAGCCACGAGTCTGGTTGATGCTGTGAACAGTGACGCTGCCAAGCCCAGCCAG
CCGGGAGAGGGCCTCAAAAAGCCCGTGCTCCCGGCCACTCCAAAGCCACAGTCCGCCAAGCCGTCGGGGA
CCCCCATCAGCCCAGCCCCCGTTCCCTCCACGTTGCCATCAGCATCCTCGGCCCTGGCAGGGGACCAGCC
GTCTTCCACCGCCTTCATCCCTCTCATATCAACCCGAGTGTCTCTTCGGAAAACCCGCCAGCCTCCAGAG
CGGATCGCCAGCGGCGCCATCACCAAGGGCGTGGTCCTGGACAGCACCGAGGCGCTGTGCCTCGCCATCT
CTAGGAACTCCGAGCAGATGGCCAGCCACAGCGCAGTGCTGGAGGCCGGCAAAAACCTCTACACGTTCTG
CGTGAGCTATGTGGATTCCATCCAGCAAATGAGGAACAAGTTTGCCTTCCGAGAGGCCATCAACAAACTG
GAGAATAATCTCCGGGAGCTTCAGATCTGCCCGGCGACAGCAGGCAGTGGTCCAGCGGCCACTCAGGACT
TCAGCAAGCTCCTCAGTTCGGTGAAGGAAATCAGTGACATAGTGCAGAGGTAGCAGCAGTCAGGGGTCAG
GTGTCAGGCCCGTCGGAGCTGCCTGCAGCACATGCGGGCTCGCCCATACCCGTGACAGTGGCTGACAAGG
GACTAGTGAGTCAGCACCTTGGCCCAGGAGCTCTGCGCCAGGCAGAGCTGAGGGCCCTGTGGAGTCCAGC
TCTACTACCTACGTTTGCACCGCCTGCCCTCCCGCACCTTCCTCCTCCCCGCTCCGTCTCTGTCCTCGAA
TTTTATCTGTGGAGTTCCTGCTCCGTGGACTGCAGTCGGCATGCCAGGACCCGCCAGCCCCGCTCCCACC
TAGTGCCCCAGACTGAGCTCTCCAGGCCAGGTGGGAACGGCTGATGTGGACTGTCTTTTTCATTTTTTTC
TCTCTGGAGCCCCTCCTCCCCCGGCTGGGCCTCCTTCTTCCACTTCTCCAAGAATGGAAGCCTGAACTGA
GGCCTTGTGTGTCAGGCCCTCTGCCTGCACTCCCTGGCCTTGCCCGTCGTGTGCTGAAGACATGTTTCAA
GAACCGCATTTCGGGAAGGGCATGCACGGGCATGCACACGGCTGGTCACTCTGCCCTCTGCTGCTGCCCG
GGGTGGGGTGCACTCGCCATTTCCTCACGTGCAGGACAGCTCTTGATTTGGGTGGAAAACAGGGTGCTAA
AGCCAACCAGCCTTTGGGTCCTGGGCAGGTGGGAGCTGAAAAGGATCGAGGCATGGGGCATGTCCTTTCC
ATCTGTCCACATCCCCAGAGCCCAGCTCTTGCTCTCTTGTGACGTGCACTGTGAATCCTGGCAAGAAAGC
TTGAGTCTCAAGGGTGGCAGGTCACTGTCACTGCCGACATCCCTCCCCCAGCAGAATGGAGGCAGGGGAC
AAGGGAGGCAGTGGCTAGTGGGGTGAACAGCTGGTGCCAAATAGCCCCAGACTGGGCCCAGGCAGGTCTG
CAAGGGCCCAGAGTGAACCGTCCTTTCACACATCTGGGTGCCCTGAAAGGGCCCTTCCCCTCCCCCACTC
CTCTAAGACAAAGTAGATTCTTACAAGGCCCTTTCCTTTGGAACAAGACAGCCTTCACTTTTCTGAGTTC
TTGAAGCATTTCAAAGCCCTGCCTCTGTGTAGCCGCCCTGAGAGAGAATAGAGCTGCCACTGGGCACCTG
CGCACAGGTGGGAGGAAAGGGCCTGGCCAGTCCTGGTCCTGGCTGCACTCTTGAACTGGGCGAATGTCTT
ATTTAATTACCGTGAGTGACATAGCCTCATGTTCTGTGGGGGTCATCAGGGAGGGTTAGGAAAACCACAA
ACGGAGCCCCTGAAAGCCTCACGTATTTCACAGAGCACGCCTGCCATCTTCTCCCCGAGGCTGCCCCAGG
CCGGAGCCCAGATACGGGGGCTGTGACTCTGGGCAGGGACCCGGGGTCTCCTGGACCTTGACAGAGCAGC
TAACTCCGAGAGCAGTGGGCAGGTGGCCGCCCCTGAGGCTTCACGCCGGGAGAAGCCACCTTCCCACCCC
TTCATACCGCCTCGTGCCAGCAGCCTCGCACAGGCCCTAGCTTTACGCTCATCACCTAAACTTGTACTTT
ATTTTTCTGATAGAAATGGTTTCCTCTGGATCGTTTTATGCGGTTCTTACAGCACATCACCTCTTTGCCC
CCGACGGCTGTGACGCAGCCGGAGGGAGGCACTAGTCACCGACAGCGGCCTTGAAGACAGAGCAAAGCGC
CCACCCAGGTCCCCCGACTGCCTGTCTCCATGAGGTACTGGTCCCTTCCTTTTGTTAACGTGATGTGCCA
CTATATTTTACACGTATCTCTTGGTATGCATCTTTTATAGACGCTCTTTTCTAAGTGGCGTGTGCATAGC
GTCCTGCCCTGCCCCCTCGGGGGCCTGTGGTGGCTCCCCCTCTGCTTCTCGGGGTCCAGTGCATTTTGTT
TCTGTATATGATTCTCTGTGGTTTTTTTTGAATCCAAATCTGTCCTCTGTAGTATTTTTTAAATAAATCC
GGAATTCCTGCAGCCCGGGGGATCCACTAGTTCTAGAGCGGCCGCCACCGCGGTGGAGCTCCAGCTTTTG
TTCCCTTTAGTGAGGGTTAATTTCGAGCTTGGCGTAATCATGGTCATAGCTGTTTCCTGTGTGAAATTGT
TATCCGCTCACAATTCCACACAACATACGAGCCGGAAGCATAAAGTGTAAAGCCTGGGGTGCCTAATGAG
TGAGCTAACTCACATTAATTGCGTTGCGCTCACTGCCCGCTTTCCAGTCGGGAAACCTGTCGTGCCAGCT
GCATTAATGAATCGGCCAACGCGCGGGGAGAGGCGGTTTGCGTATTGGGCGCTCTTCCGCTTCCTCGCTC
ACTGACTCGCTGCGCTCGGTCGTTCGGCTGCGGCGAGCGGTATCAGCTCACTCAAAGGCGGTAATACGGT
TATCCACAGAATCAGGGGATAACGCAGGAAAGAACATGTGAGCAAAAGGCCAGCAAAAGGCCAGGAACCG
TAAAAAGGCCGCGTTGCTGGCGTTTTTCCATAGGCTCCGCCCCCCTGACGAGCATCACAAAAATCGACGC
TCAAGTCAGAGGTGGCGAAACCCGACAGGACTATAAAGATACCAGGCGTTTCCCCCTGGAAGCTCCCTCG
TGCGCTCTCCTGTTCCGACCCTGCCGCTTACCGGATACCTGTCCGCCTTTCTCCCTTCGGGAAGCGTGGC
GCTTTCTCATAGCTCACGCTGTAGGTATCTCAGTTCGGTGTAGGTCGTTCGCTCCAAGCTGGGCTGTGTG
CACGAACCCCCCGTTCAGCCCGACCGCTGCGCCTTATCCGGTAACTATCGTCTTGAGTCCAACCCGGTAA
GACACGACTTATCGCCACTGGCAGCAGCCACTGGTAACAGGATTAGCAGAGCGAGGTATGTAGGCGGTGC
TACAGAGTTCTTGAAGTGGTGGCCTAACTACGGCTACACTAGAAGAACAGTATTTGGTATCTGCGCTCTG
CTGAAGCCAGTTACCTTCGGAAAAAGAGTTGGTAGCTCTTGATCCGGCAAACAAACCACCGCTGGTAGCG
GTGGTTTTTTTGTTTGCAAGCAGCAGATTACGCGCAGAAAAAAAGGATCTCAA
Features (pLannotate 1.2.2; 19 found; start..end, strand, type, name):
    171..1031    -  CDS            AmpR: β-lactamase; bla; confers resistance to ampicillin, carbenicillin, and related antibiotics
   1032..1136    -  promoter       AmpR promoter: bla
   1189..1617    -  rep_origin     f1 ori (sequence partly withheld): f1 bacteriophage origin of replication; arrow indicates direction of (+) strand synthesis
   1622..1779    -  CDS            lacZα (fragment): LacZα fragment of β-galactosidase; lacZ fragment
   1782..1800    +  promoter       T7 promoter: promoter for bacteriophage T7 RNA polymerase
   1809..1916    -  misc_feature   MCS: pBluescript multiple cloning site
   2145..3440    +  CDS            BCR (fragment): BCR_HUMAN - Also known as BCR1, D22S11. Experimental evidence at protein level: Swiss-Prot protein existence level 1. Protein with a unique structure having two opposing regulatory activities toward small GTP-binding proteins. The C-terminus is a GTPase-activating protein (GAP) domain which stimulates GTP hydrolysis by RAC1, RAC2 and CDC42. Accelerates the intrinsic rate of GTP hydrolysis of RAC1 or CDC42, leading to down-regulation of the active GTP-bound form (PubMed:7479768, PubMed:1903516, PubMed:17116687). The central Dbl homology (DH) domain functions as guanine nucleotide exchange facto
   4974..4996    -  misc_feature   MCS (fragment): pBluescript multiple cloning site
   5583..5681    +  CDS            C9orf85 (fragment): CI085_HUMAN - Experimental evidence at protein level: Swiss-Prot protein existence level 1. From Homo sapiens (Human).
   5723..5920    +  CDS            C9orf85 (fragment): CI085_HUMAN - Experimental evidence at protein level: Swiss-Prot protein existence level 1. From Homo sapiens (Human).
   6327..6524    +  CDS            Abl1 (fragment): ABL1_MOUSE - Also known as Abl. Experimental evidence at protein level: Swiss-Prot protein existence level 1. Non-receptor tyrosine-protein kinase that plays a role in many key processes linked to cell growth and survival such as cytoskeleton remodeling in response to extracellular stimuli, cell motility and adhesion, receptor endocytosis, autophagy, DNA damage response and apoptosis. Coordinates actin remodeling through tyrosine phosphorylation of proteins controlling cytoskeleton dynamics like WASF3 (involved in branch formation); ANXA1 (involved in membrane anchoring); DBN1, DBNL, CTTN, RAP
   7070..10207   +  CDS            ABL1 (fragment): ABL1_HUMAN - Also known as ABL, JTK7. Experimental evidence at protein level: Swiss-Prot protein existence level 1. Non-receptor tyrosine-protein kinase that plays a role in many key processes linked to cell growth and survival such as cytoskeleton remodeling in response to extracellular stimuli, cell motility and adhesion, receptor endocytosis, autophagy, DNA damage response and apoptosis. Coordinates actin remodeling through tyrosine phosphorylation of proteins controlling cytoskeleton dynamics like WASF3 (involved in branch formation); ANXA1 (involved in membrane anchoring); DBN1, DBNL, CTT
  12189..12248   -  misc_feature   MCS (fragment): pBluescript multiple cloning site
  12261..12279   -  promoter       T3 promoter: promoter for bacteriophage T3 RNA polymerase
  12322..12344   -  protein_bind   lac operator (fragment): The lac repressor binds to the lac operator to inhibit transcription in E. coli. This inhibition can be relieved by adding lactose or isopropyl-β-D-thiogalactopyranoside (IPTG). lac repressor encoded by lacI
  12348..12378   -  promoter       lac promoter: promoter for the E. coli lac operon
  12393..12414   -  protein_bind   CAP binding site: CAP binding activates transcription in the presence of cAMP. E. coli catabolite activator protein
  12427..12519   -  CDS            lacI (fragment): lac repressor; lacI; The lac repressor binds to the lac operator to inhibit transcription in E. coli. This inhibition can be relieved by adding lactose or isopropyl-β-D-thiogalactopyranoside (IPTG).
  12702..13290   -  rep_origin     ori: high-copy-number ColE1/pMB1/pBR322/pUC origin of replication
